>Addgene plasmid #11814 | pcDNA3-Casp3 C163A-myc | addgene full sequence | sequence record 156749 | Addgene NGS results
CTTCCGCTTCCTCGCTCACTGACTCGCTGCGCTCGGTCGTTCGGCTGCGGCGAGCGGTATCAGCTCACTC
AAAGGCGGTAATACGGTTATCCACAGAATCAGGGGATAACGCAGGAAAGAACATGTGAGCAAAAGGCCAG
CAAAAGGCCAGGAACCGTAAAAAGGCCGCGTTGCTGGCGTTTTTCCATAGGCTCCGCCCCCCTGACGAGC
ATCACAAAAATCGACGCTCAAGTCAGAGGTGGCGAAACCCGACAGGACTATAAAGATACCAGGCGTTTCC
CCCTGGAAGCTCCCTCGTGCGCTCTCCTGTTCCGACCCTGCCGCTTACCGGATACCTGTCCGCCTTTCTC
CCTTCGGGAAGCGTGGCGCTTTCTCATAGCTCACGCTGTAGGTATCTCAGTTCGGTGTAGGTCGTTCGCT
CCAAGCTGGGCTGTGTGCACGAACCCCCCGTTCAGCCCGACCGCTGCGCCTTATCCGGTAACTATCGTCT
TGAGTCCAACCCGGTAAGACACGACTTATCGCCACTGGCAGCAGCCACTGGTAACAGGATTAGCAGAGCG
AGGTATGTAGGCGGTGCTACAGAGTTCTTGAAGTGGTGGCCTAACTACGGCTACACTAGAAGAACAGTAT
TTGGTATCTGCGCTCTGCTGAAGCCAGTTACCTTCGGAAAAAGAGTTGGTAGCTCTTGATCCGGCAAACA
AACCACCGCTGGTAGCGGTGGTTTTTTTGTTTGCAAGCAGCAGATTACGCGCAGAAAAAAAGGATCTCAA
GAAGATCCTTTGATCTTTTCTACGGGGTCTGACGCTCAGTGGAACGAAAACTCACGTTAAGGGATTTTGG
TCATGAGATTATCAAAAAGGATCTTCACCTAGATCCTTTTAAATTAAAAATGAAGTTTTAAATCAATCTA
AAGTATATATGAGTAAACTTGGTCTGACAGTTACCAATGCTTAATCAGTGAGGCACCTATCTCAGCGATC
TGTCTATTTCGTTCATCCATAGTTGCCTGACTCCCCGTCGTGTAGATAACTACGATACGGGAGGGCTTAC
CATCTGGCCCCAGTGCTGCAATGATACCGCGAGACCCACGCTCACCGGCTCCAGATTTATCAGCAATAAA
CCAGCCAGCCGGAAGGGCCGAGCGCAGAAGTGGTCCTGCAACTTTATCCGCCTCCATCCAGTCTATTAAT
TGTTGCCGGGAAGCTAGAGTAAGTAGTTCGCCAGTTAATAGTTTGCGCAACGTTGTTGCCATTGCTACAG
GCATCGTGGTGTCACGCTCGTCGTTTGGTATGGCTTCATTCAGCTCCGGTTCCCAACGATCAAGGCGAGT
TACATGATCCCCCATGTTGTGCAAAAAAGCGGTTAGCTCCTTCGGTCCTCCGATCGTTGTCAGAAGTAAG
TTGGCCGCAGTGTTATCACTCATGGTTATGGCAGCACTGCATAATTCTCTTACTGTCATGCCATCCGTAA
GATGCTTTTCTGTGACTGGTGAGTACTCAACCAAGTCATTCTGAGAATAGTGTATGCGGCGACCGAGTTG
CTCTTGCCCGGCGTCAATACGGGATAATACCGCGCCACATAGCAGAACTTTAAAAGTGCTCATCATTGGA
AAACGTTCTTCGGGGCGAAAACTCTCAAGGATCTTACCGCTGTTGAGATCCAGTTCGATGTAACCCACTC
GTGCACCCAACTGATCTTCAGCATCTTTTACTTTCACCAGCGTTTCTGGGTGAGCAAAAACAGGAAGGCA
AAATGCCGCAAAAAAGGGAATAAGGGCGACACGGAAATGTTGAATACTCATACTCTTCCTTTTTCAATAT
TATTGAAGCATTTATCAGGGTTATTGTCTCATGAGCGGATACATATTTGAATGTATTTAGAAAAATAAAC
AAATAGGGGTTCCGCGCACATTTCCCCGAAAAGTGCCACCTGACGTCGACGGATCGGGAGATCTCCCGAT
CCCCTATGGTGCACTCTCAGTACAATCTGCTCTGATGCCGCATAGTTAAGCCAGTATCTGCTCCCTGCTT
GTGTGTTGGAGGTCGCTGAGTAGTGCGCGAGCAAAATTTAAGCTACAACAAGGCAAGGCTTGACCGACAA
TTGCATGAAGAATCTGCTTAGGGTTAGGCGTTTTGCGCTGCTTCGCGATGTACGGGCCAGATATACGCGT
TGACATTGATTATTGACTAGTTATTAATAGTAATCAATTACGGGGTCATTAGTTCATAGCCCATATATGG
AGTTCCGCGTTACATAACTTACGGTAAATGGCCCGCCTGGCTGACCGCCCAACGACCCCCGCCCATTGAC
GTCAATAATGACGTATGTTCCCATAGTAACGCCAATAGGGACTTTCCATTGACGTCAATGGGTGGAGTAT
TTACGGTAAACTGCCCACTTGGCAGTACATCAAGTGTATCATATGCCAAGTACGCCCCCTATTGACGTCA
ATGACGGTAAATGGCCCGCCTGGCATTATGCCCAGTACATGACCTTATGGGACTTTCCTACTTGGCAGTA
CATCTACGTATTAGTCATCGCTATTACCATGGTGATGCGGTTTTGGCAGTACATCAATGGGCGTGGATAG
CGGTTTGACTCACGGGGATTTCCAAGTCTCCACCCCATTGACGTCAATGGGAGTTTGTTTTGGCACCAAA
ATCAACGGGACTTTCCAAAATGTCGTAACAACTCCGCCCCATTGACGCAAATGGGCGGTAGGCGTGTACG
GTGGGAGGTCTATATAAGCAGAGCTCTCTGGCTAACTAGAGAACCCACTGCTTACTGGCTTATCGAAATT
AATACGACTCACTATAGGGAGACCCAAGCTTGGTACCATGGAGAACACTGAAAACTCAGTGGATTCAAAA
TCCATTAAAAATTTGGAACCAAAGATCATACATGGAAGCGAATCAATGGACTCTGGAATATCCCTGGACA
ACAGTTATAAAATGGATTATCCTGAGATGGGTTTATGTATAATAATTAATAATAAGAATTTTCATAAAAG
CACTGGAATGACATCTCGGTCTGGTACAGATGTCGATGCAGCAAACCTCAGGGAAACATTCAGAAACTTG
AAATATGAAGTCAGGAATAAAAATGATCTTACACGTGAAGAAATTGTGGAATTGATGCGTGATGTTTCTA
AAGAAGATCACAGCAAAAGGAGCAGTTTTGTTTGTGTGCTTCTGAGCCATGGTGAAGAAGGAATAATTTT
TGGAACAAATGGACCTGTTGACCTGAAAAAAATAACAAACTTTTTCAGAGGGGATCGTTGTAGAAGTCTA
ACTGGAAAACCCAAACTTTTCATTATTCAGGCCGCCCGGGGTACAGAACTGGACTGTGGCATTGAGACAG
ACAGTGGTGTTGATGATGACATGGCGTGTCATAAAATACCAGTGGAGGCCGACTTCTTGTATGCATACTC
CACAGCACCTGGTTATTATTCTTGGCGAAATTCAAAGGATGGCTCCTGGTTCATCCAGTCGCTTTGTGCC
ATGCTGAAACAGTATGCCGACAAGCTTGAATTTATGCACATTCTTACCCGGGTTAACCGAAAGGTGGCAA
CAGAATTTGAGTCCTTTTCCTTTGACGCTACTTTTCATGCAAAGAAACAGATTCCATGTATTGTTTCCAT
GCTCACAAAAGAACTCTATTTTTATCACGAACAGAAACTCATCTCTGAAGAGGATCTGTAAGGATCCACT
AGTAACGGCCGCCAGTGTGCTGGAATTCTGCAGATATCCATCACACTGGCGGCCGCTCGAGCATGCATCT
AGAGGGCCCTATTCTATAGTGTCACCTAAATGCTAGAGCTCGCTGATCAGCCTCGACTGTGCCTTCTAGT
TGCCAGCCATCTGTTGTTTGCCCCTCCCCCGTGCCTTCCTTGACCCTGGAAGGTGCCACTCCCACTGTCC
TTTCCTAATAAAATGAGGAAATTGCATCGCATTGTCTGAGTAGGTGTCATTCTATTCTGGGGGGTGGGGT
GGGGCAGGACAGCAAGGGGGAGGATTGGGAAGACAATAGCAGGCATGCTGGGGATGCGGTGGGCTCTATG
GCTTCTGAGGCGGAAAGAACCAGCTGGGGCTCTAGGGGGTATCCCC
[124 nt withheld, positions 4107-4230]
C
[91 nt withheld, positions 4232-4322]
A
[49 nt withheld, positions 4324-4372]
CCTTTGACGTTGGAGTCCACGTTCTTT
[37 nt withheld, positions 4400-4436]
ACCCTATCTCGGTCTATTCTTTTGATTTATAAGGGATTTTGCCGATTTCGGCCTATTGGTTAAAAAATGA
GCTGATTTAACAAAAATTTAACGCGAATTAATTCTGTGGAATGTGTGTCAGTTAGGGTGTGGAAAGTCCC
CAGGCTCCCCAGCAGGCAGAAGTATGCAAAGCATGCATCTCAATTAGTCAGCAACCAGGTGTGGAAAGTC
CCCAGGCTCCCCAGCAGGCAGAAGTATGCAAAGCATGCATCTCAATTAGTCAGCAACCATAGTCCCGCCC
CTAACTCCGCCCATCCCGCCCCTAACTCCGCCCAGTTCCGCCCATTCTCCGCCCCATGGCTGACTAATTT
TTTTTATTTATGCAGAGGCCGAGGCCGCCTCTGCCTCTGAGCTATTCCAGAAGTAGTGAGGAGGCTTTTT
TGGAGGCCTAGGCTTTTGCAAAAAGCTCCCGGGAGCTTGTATATCCATTTTCGGATCTGATCAAGAGACA
GGATGAGGATCGTTTCGCATGATTGAACAAGATGGATTGCACGCAGGTTCTCCGGCCGCTTGGGTGGAGA
GGCTATTCGGCTATGACTGGGCACAACAGACAATCGGCTGCTCTGATGCCGCCGTGTTCCGGCTGTCAGC
GCAGGGGCGCCCGGTTCTTTTTGTCAAGACCGACCTGTCCGGTGCCCTGAATGAACTGCAGGACGAGGCA
GCGCGGCTATCGTGGCTGGCCACGACGGGCGTTCCTTGCGCAGCTGTGCTCGACGTTGTCACTGAAGCGG
GAAGGGACTGGCTGCTATTGGGCGAAGTGCCGGGGCAGGATCTCCTGTCATCTCACCTTGCTCCTGCCGA
GAAAGTATCCATCATGGCTGATGCAATGCGGCGGCTGCATACGCTTGATCCGGCTACCTGCCCATTCGAC
CACCAAGCGAAACATCGCATCGAGCGAGCACGTACTCGGATGGAAGCCGGTCTTGTCGATCAGGATGATC
TGGACGAAGAGCATCAGGGGCTCGCGCCAGCCGAACTGTTCGCCAGGCTCAAGGCGCGCATGCCCGACGG
CGAGGATCTCGTCGTGACCCATGGCGATGCCTGCTTGCCGAATATCATGGTGGAAAATGGCCGCTTTTCT
GGATTCATCGACTGTGGCCGGCTGGGTGTGGCGGACCGCTATCAGGACATAGCGTTGGCTACCCGTGATA
TTGCTGAAGAGCTTGGCGGCGAATGGGCTGACCGCTTCCTCGTGCTTTACGGTATCGCCGCTCCCGATTC
GCAGCGCATCGCCTTCTATCGCCTTCTTGACGAGTTCTTCTGAGCGGGACTCTGGGGTTCGAAATGACCG
ACCAAGCGACGCCCAACCTGCCATCACGAGATTTCGATTCCACCGCCGCCTTCTATGAAAGGTTGGGCTT
CGGAATCGTTTTCCGGGACGCCGGCTGGATGATCCTCCAGCGCGGGGATCTCATGCTGGAGTTCTTCGCC
CACCCCAACTTGTTTATTGCAGCTTATAATGGTTACAAATAAAGCAATAGCATCACAAATTTCACAAATA
AAGCATTTTTTTCACTGCATTCTAGTTGTGGTTTGTCCAAACTCATCAATGTATCTTATCATGTCTGTAT
ACCGTCGACCTCTAGCTAGAGCTTGGCGTAATCATGGTCATAGCTGTTTCCTGTGTGAAATTGTTATCCG
CTCACAATTCCACACAACATACGAGCCGGAAGCATAAAGTGTAAAGCCTGGGGTGCCTAATGAGTGAGCT
AACTCACATTAATTGCGTTGCGCTCACTGCCCGCTTTCCAGTCGGGAAACCTGTCGTGCCAGCTGCATTA
ATGAATCGGCCAACGCGCGGGGAGAGGCGGTTTGCGTATTGGGCGCT
Features (pLannotate 1.2.2; 22 found; start..end, strand, type, name):
    182..770     -  rep_origin     ori: high-copy-number ColE1/pMB1/pBR322/pUC origin of replication
    941..1801    -  CDS            AmpR: β-lactamase; bla; confers resistance to ampicillin, carbenicillin, and related antibiotics
   1802..1906    -  promoter       AmpR promoter: bla
   1965..2017    -  misc_feature   bom (fragment): basis of mobility region from pBR322
   2172..2551    +  enhancer       CMV enhancer: human cytomegalovirus immediate early enhancer
   2552..2755    +  promoter       CMV promoter: human cytomegalovirus (CMV) immediate early promoter
   2751..2784    +  LTR            5' LTR (truncated) (fragment): truncated 5' long terminal repeat (LTR) from HIV-1
   2800..2818    +  promoter       T7 promoter: promoter for bacteriophage T7 RNA polymerase
   2838..3668    +  CDS            CASP3: CASP3_HUMAN - Also known as CPP32. Experimental evidence at protein level: Swiss-Prot protein existence level 1. Involved in the activation cascade of caspases responsible for apoptosis execution (PubMed:7596430). At the onset of apoptosis it proteolytically cleaves poly(ADP-ribose) polymerase (PARP) at a '216- Asp-|-Gly-217' bond (PubMed:7774019). Cleaves and activates sterol regulatory element binding proteins (SREBPs) between the basic helix- loop-helix leucine zipper domain and the membrane attachment domain. Cleaves and activates caspase-6, -7 and -9 (PubMed:7596430). Involved in the clea
   3672..3698    +  CDS            3xMyc (fragment): 3 tandem Myc epitope tags
   3793..3811    -  promoter       SP6 promoter: promoter for bacteriophage SP6 RNA polymerase
   3837..4061    +  polyA_signal   bGH poly(A) signal: bovine growth hormone polyadenylation signal
   4065..4086    +  promoter       SV40 promoter (fragment): SV40 enhancer and early promoter
   4107..4535    +  rep_origin     f1 ori (sequence partly withheld): f1 bacteriophage origin of replication; arrow indicates direction of (+) strand synthesis
   4549..4878    +  promoter       SV40 promoter: SV40 enhancer and early promoter
   4945..5736    +  CDS            neo: KKA2_KLEPN - Also known as kan, nptII. Experimental evidence at protein level: Swiss-Prot protein existence level 1. Resistance to kanamycin, neomycin, paromomycin, ribostamycin, butirosin and gentamicin B. From Klebsiella pneumoniae.
   5760..5918    +  CDS            ble (fragment): BLE_KLEPN - Experimental evidence at protein level: Swiss-Prot protein existence level 1. Binding protein with a strong affinity to the bleomycin family of antibiotics. Binds to CL990; an antimitotic-antibiotic compound. From Klebsiella pneumoniae.
   5913..6034    +  polyA_signal   SV40 poly(A) signal: SV40 polyadenylation signal
   6107..6123    -  protein_bind   lac operator: The lac repressor binds to the lac operator to inhibit transcription in E. coli. This inhibition can be relieved by adding lactose or isopropyl-β-D-thiogalactopyranoside (IPTG). lac repressor encoded by lacI
   6131..6161    -  promoter       lac promoter: promoter for the E. coli lac operon
   6176..6197    -  protein_bind   CAP binding site: CAP binding activates transcription in the presence of cAMP. E. coli catabolite activator protein
   6210..6302    -  CDS            lacI (fragment): lac repressor; lacI; The lac repressor binds to the lac operator to inhibit transcription in E. coli. This inhibition can be relieved by adding lactose or isopropyl-β-D-thiogalactopyranoside (IPTG).
