[The description below was written by a language model from this plasmid's Addgene catalogue record, the feature table of its GenBank file and pLannotate feature annotations shown in this document.]
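Description:
pcDNA3-Casp3 C163A-myc is a mammalian expression plasmid built on the Invitrogen pcDNA3 backbone and carrying human caspase-3 (CASP3, also known as CPP32) with a C163A substitution and a C-terminal Myc epitope tag. The roughly 950 bp insert was cloned between KpnI and BamHI sites, both retained. In the 6.3 kb full-sequence annotation, the CASP3 open reading frame sits downstream of the human cytomegalovirus immediate-early enhancer and promoter and is followed directly by the Myc tag and then the bovine growth hormone polyadenylation signal. The tag is annotated as a fragment of a 3xMyc element, but its short length and the two partial sequence records, which each annotate only a single Myc tag, are consistent with one copy. T7 and SP6 promoters flank the insert, allowing in vitro transcription and sequencing from either end.

The plasmid is propagated in E. coli through a high-copy ColE1/pUC-type origin with ampicillin selection from the β-lactamase gene, and an f1 origin is also present. For stable mammalian lines, an SV40 early promoter drives the neomycin phosphotransferase gene, terminated by an SV40 poly(A) signal, giving G418 resistance. Small annotated fragments (HIV-1 LTR, ble, lacI and lac promoter remnants) appear to be backbone residues or short similarity matches rather than functional parts.

The record describes the insert as a catalytic mutant. Cys163 is the active-site nucleophile of caspase-3, so replacing it with alanine abolishes proteolytic activity. Such a construct is typically used as an inactive control alongside wild-type caspase-3 in apoptosis studies, or to follow processing of the zymogen by upstream proteases without autocatalysis or cell killing, with detection through the Myc tag.
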