Addgene plasmid #11814: pcDNA3-Casp3 C163A-myc
Depositing lab: Guy Salvesen. Depositing organization: Sanford Burnham Prebys Medical Discovery Institute. Publication: Biochemical characteristics of caspases-3, -6, -7, and -8. Stennicke HR, Salvesen GS. J Biol Chem. 1997 Oct 10. 272(41):25719-23. 10.1074/jbc.272.41.25719 PubMed 9325297.
Backbone
  Vector backbone: pcDNA3
  Backbone manufacturer: Invitrogen
  Backbone size w/o insert (bp): 5446
  Vector type: Mammalian Expression
  Selectable markers: Neomycin (select with G418)
Growth in bacteria
  Bacterial resistance: Ampicillin, 100 μg/mL
  Growth temperature: 37°C
  Growth strain: DH5alpha
  Copy number: High Copy
Gene/Insert
  Gene/Insert name: Caspase 3 catalytic mutant (alt name: Caspase 3)
  Species: H. sapiens (human)
  Insert size (bp): 950
  Mutation: C163A
  Entrez Gene: CASP3 (a.k.a. CPP32, CPP32B, SCA-1)
  Tag / fusion protein: Myc (C terminal on insert)
  Cloning method: Restriction Enzyme; 5′ cloning site KpnI (not destroyed); 3′ cloning site BamHI (not destroyed)
  Sequencing primers: 5′ T7
Terms and licenses: Academic/Nonprofit Terms; Industry Terms: Not Available to Industry
How to cite: pcDNA3-Casp3 C163A-myc was a gift from Guy Salvesen (Addgene plasmid # 11814 ; http://n2t.net/addgene:11814 ; RRID:Addgene_11814)
