LOCUS       Exported 950 bp ds-DNA linear SYN 18-JUN-2021
DEFINITION  synthetic linear DNA
ACCESSION   .
VERSION     .
KEYWORDS    pcDNA3-Casp3 C163A-myc
SOURCE      synthetic DNA construct
  ORGANISM  synthetic DNA construct
REFERENCE   1 (bases 1 to 950)
  AUTHORS   Stennicke HR, Salvesen GS
  TITLE     Biochemical characteristics of caspases-3, -6, -7, and -8.
  JOURNAL   J Biol Chem. 1997 Oct 10. 272(41):25719-23.
  PUBMED    9325297
REFERENCE   2 (bases 1 to 950)
  AUTHORS   .
  TITLE     Direct Submission
  JOURNAL   Exported Jun 18, 2021 from SnapGene Server 1.1.58
            http://www.snapgene.com
FEATURES             Location/Qualifiers
     source          1..950
                     /organism="synthetic DNA construct"
                     /mol_type="other DNA"
     CDS             844..873
                     /codon_start=1
                     /product="Myc (human c-Myc proto-oncogene) epitope tag"
                     /label=Myc
                     /translation="EQKLISEEDL"
ORIGIN
        1 aagcttggta ccatggagaa cactgaaaac tcagtggatt caaaatccat taaaaatttg
       61 gaaccaaaga tcatacatgg aagcgaatca atggactctg gaatatccct ggacaacagt
      121 tataaaatgg attatcctga gatgggttta tgtataataa ttaataataa gaattttcat
      181 aaaagcactg gaatgacatc tcggtctggt acagatgtcg atgcagcaaa cctcagggaa
      241 acattcagaa acttgaaata tgaagtcagg aataaaaatg atcttacacg tgaagaaatt
      301 gtggaattga tgcgtgatgt ttctaaagaa gatcacagca aaaggagcag ttttgtttgt
      361 gtgcttctga gccatggtga agaaggaata atttttggaa caaatggacc tgttgacctg
      421 aaaaaaataa caaacttttt cagaggggat cgttgtagaa gtctaactgg aaaacccaaa
      481 cttttcatta ttcaggccgc ccggggtaca gaactggact gtggcattga gacagacagt
      541 ggtgttgatg atgacatggc gtgtcataaa ataccagtgg aggccgactt cttgtatgca
      601 tactccacag cacctggtta ttattcttgg cgaaattcaa aggatggctc ctggttcatc
      661 cagtcgcttt gtgccatgct gaaacagtat gccgacaagc ttgaatttat gcacattctt
      721 acccgggtta accgaaaggt ggcaacagaa tttgagtcct tttcctttga cgctactttt
      781 catgcaaaga aacagattcc atgtattgtt tccatgctca caaaagaact ctatttttat
      841 cacgaacaga aactcatctc tgaagaggat ctgtaaggta ccactagtaa cggccgccag
      901 tgtgctggaa ttctgcagat atccatcaca ctggcggccg ctcgagcatg
//
