LOCUS       Exported 780 bp ds-DNA linear SYN 18-JUN-2021
DEFINITION  synthetic linear DNA
ACCESSION   .
VERSION     .
KEYWORDS    pcDNA3-Casp3 C163A-myc
SOURCE      synthetic DNA construct
  ORGANISM  synthetic DNA construct
REFERENCE   1 (bases 1 to 780)
  AUTHORS   Stennicke HR, Salvesen GS
  TITLE     Biochemical characteristics of caspases-3, -6, -7, and -8.
  JOURNAL   J Biol Chem. 1997 Oct 10. 272(41):25719-23.
  PUBMED    9325297
REFERENCE   2 (bases 1 to 780)
  AUTHORS   .
  TITLE     Direct Submission
  JOURNAL   Exported Jun 18, 2021 from SnapGene Server 1.1.58
            http://www.snapgene.com
FEATURES             Location/Qualifiers
     source          1..780
                     /organism="synthetic DNA construct"
                     /mol_type="other DNA"
     CDS             complement(95..124)
                     /codon_start=1
                     /product="Myc (human c-Myc proto-oncogene) epitope tag"
                     /label=Myc
                     /translation="EQKLISEEDL"
ORIGIN
        1 atagggccct ctagatgcat gctcgagcgg ccgccagtgt gatggatatc tgcagaattc
       61 cagcacactg gcggccgtta ctagtggatc cttacagatc ctcttcagag atgagtttct
      121 gttcgtgata aaaatagagt tcttttgtga gcatggaaac aatacatgga atctgtttct
      181 ttgcatgaaa agtagcgtca aaggaaaagg actcaaattc tgttgccacc tttcggttaa
      241 cccgggtaag aatgtgcata aattcaagct tgtcggcata ctgtttcagc atggcacaaa
      301 gcgactggat gaaccaggag ccatcctttg aatttcgcca agaataataa ccaggtgctg
      361 tggagtatgc atacaagaag tcggcctcca ctggtatttt atgacacgcc atgtcatcat
      421 caacaccact gtctgtctca atgccacagt ccagttctgt accccgggcg gcctgaataa
      481 tgaaaagttt gggttttcca gttagacttc tacaacgatc ccctctgaaa aagtttgtta
      541 tttttttcag gtcaacaggt ccatttgttc caaaaattat tccttcttca ccatggctca
      601 gaagcacaca aacaaaactg ctccttttgc tgtgatcttc tttagaaaca tcacgcatca
      661 attccacaat ttcttcacgt gtaagatcat ttttattcct gacttcatat ttcaagtttc
      721 tgaatgtttc cctgaggttt gctgcatcga catctgtacc agaccgagat gtcattccag
//
