>Addgene plasmid #11814 | pcDNA3-Casp3 C163A-myc | addgene partial sequence | sequence record 18513 | T7 5'-TAATACGACTCACTATAGGG-3'
ACTCAGTGGATTCAAAATCCATTAAAAATTTGGAACCAAAGATCATACATGGAAGCGAATCAATGGACTC
TGGAATATCCCTGGACAACAGTTATAAAATGGATTATCCTGAGATGGGTTTATGTATAATAATTAATAAT
AAGAATTTTCATAAAAGCACTGGAATGACATCTCGGTCTGGTACAGATGTCGATGCAGCAAACCTCAGGG
AAACATTCAGAAACTTGAAATATGAAGTCAGGAATAAAAATGATCTTACACGTGAAGAAATTGTGGAATT
GATGCGTGATGTTTCTAAAGAAGATCACAGCAAAAGGAGCAGTTTTGTTTGTGTGCTTCTGAGCCATGGT
GAAGAAGGAATAATTTTTGGAACAAATGGACCTGTTGACCTGAAAAAAATAACAAACTTTTTCAGAGGGG
ATCGTTGTAGAAGTCTAACTGGAAAACCCAAACTTTTCATTATTCAGGCCGCCCGGGGTAC
