>Addgene plasmid #11814 | pcDNA3-Casp3 C163A-myc | addgene partial sequence | sequence record 38631 | CMV-F 5'-CGCAAATGGGCGGTAGGCGTG-3'
ACTAGAGAACCCACTGCTTACTGGCTTATCGAAATTAATACGACTCACTATAGGGAGACCCAAGCTTGGT
ACCATGGAGAACACTGAAAACTCAGTGGATTCAAAATCCATTAAAAATTTGGAACCAAAGATCATACATG
GAAGCGAATCAATGGACTCTGGAATATCCCTGGACAACAGTTATAAAATGGATTATCCTGAGATGGGTTT
ATGTATAATAATTAATAATAAGAATTTTCATAAAAGCACTGGAATGACATCTCGGTCTGGTACAGATGTC
GATGCAGCAAACCTCAGGGAAACATTCAGAAACTTGAAATATGAAGTCAGGAATAAAAATGATCTTACAC
GTGAAGAAATTGTGGAATTGATGCGTGATGTTTCTAAAGAAGATCACAGCAAAAGGAGCAGTTTTGTTTG
TGTGCTTCTGAGCCATGGTGAAGAAGGAATAATTTTTGGAACAAATGGACCTGTTGACCTGAAAAAAATA
ACAAACTTTTTCAGAGGGGATCGTTGTAGAAGTCTAACTGGAAAACCCAAACTTTTCATTATTCAGGCCG
CCCGGGGTACAGAACTGGACTGTGGCATTGAGACAGACAGTGGTGTTGATGATGACATGGCGTGTCATAA
AATACCAGTGGAGGCCGACTTCTTGTATGCATACTCCACAGCACCTGGTTATTATTCTTGGCGAAATTCA
AAGGATGGCTCCTGGTTCATCCAGTCGCTTTGTGCCATGCTGAAACAGTATGCCGACAAGCTTGAATTTA
TGCACATTCTTACCCGGGTTAACCGAAAGGTGGCAACAGAATTTGAGTCCTTTTCCTTTGACGCTACTTT
TCATGCAAAGAAACAGATTCC
